>Addgene plasmid #21149 | pCMV-tBID | addgene full sequence | sequence record 375718 | Addgene NGS Result
GTAAAACGACGGCCAGTGCCAAGCTGATCTATACATTGAATCAATATTGGCAATTAGCCATATTAGTCAT
TGGTTATATAGCATAAATCAATATTGGCTATTGGCCATTGCATACGTTGTATCTATATCATAATATGTAC
ATTTATATTGGCTCATGTCCAATATGACCGCCATGTTGACATTGATTATTGACTAGTTATTAATAGTAAT
CAATTACGGGGTCATTAGTTCATAGCCCATATATGGAGTTCCGCGTTACATAACTTACGGTAAATGGCCC
GCCTGGCTGACCGCCCAACGACCCCCGCCCATTGACGTCAATAATGACGTATGTTCCCATAGTAACGCCA
ATAGGGACTTTCCATTGACGTCAATGGGTGGAGTATTTACGGTAAACTGCCCACTTGGCAGTACATCAAG
TGTATCATATGCCAAGTCCGCCCCCTATTGACGTCAATGACGGTAAATGGCCCGCCTGGCATTATGCCCA
GTACATGACCTTACGGGACTTTCCTACTTGGCAGTACATCTACGTATTAGTCATCGCTATTACCATGGTG
ATGCGGTTTTGGCAGTACACCAATGGGCGTGGATAGCGGTTTGACTCACGGGGATTTCCAAGTCTCCACC
CCATTGACGTCAATGGGAGTTTGTTTTGGCACCAAAATCAACGGGACTTTCCAAAATGTCGTAATAACCC
CGCCCCGTTGACGCAAATGGGCGGTAGGCGTGTACGGTGGGAGGTCTATATAAGCAGAGCTCGTTTAGTG
AACCGTCAGAATTCAAGCTTGCGGCCGCAGATCTATCGATCTGCAGGATATCAGTCGACGGATCCCATGG
GCAGCCAGGCCAGCCGCTCCTTCAACCAAGGAAGAATAGAGCCAGATTCTGAAAGTCAGGAAGAAATCAT
CCACAACATTGCCAGACATCTCGCCCAAATAGGCGATGAGATGGACCACAACATCCAGCCCACACTGGTG
AGACAGCTAGCCGCACAGTTCATGAATGGCAGCCTGTCGGAGGAAGACAAAAGGAACTGCCTGGCCAAAG
CCCTTGATGAGGTGAAGACAGCCTTCCCCAGAGACATGGAGAACGACAAGGCCATGCTGATAATGACAAT
GCTGTTGGCCAAAAAAGTGGCCAGTCACGCACCATCTTTGCTCCGTGATGTCTTCCACACGACTGTCAAC
TTTATTAACCAGAACCTATTCTCCTATGTGAGGAACTTGGTTAGAAACGAGATGGACGAATTCGGATCCG
GTACCGATTACAAGGACGACGATGACAAGTAGTACTGGGTGGCATCCCTGTGACCCCTCCCCAGTGCCTC
TCCTGGCCCTGGAAGTTGCCACTCCAGTGCCCACCAGCCTTGTCCTAATAAAATTAAGTTGCATCATTTT
GTCTGACTAGGTGTCCTTCTATAATATTATGGGGTGGAGGGGGGTGGTATGGAGCAAGGGGCAAGTTGGG
AAGACAACCTGTAGGGCCTGCGGGGTCTATTGGGAACCAAGCTGGAGTGCAGTGGCACAATCTTGGCTCA
CTGCAATCTCCGCCTCCTGGGTTCAAGCGATTCTCCTGCCTCAGCCTCCCGAGTTGTTGGGATTCCAGGC
ATGCATGACCAGGCTCAGCTAATTTTTGTTTTTTTGGTAGAGACGGGGTTTCACCATATTGGCCAGGCTG
GTCTCCAACTCCTAATCTCAGGTGATCTACCCACCTTGGCCTCCCAAATTGCTGGGATTACAGGCGTGAA
CCACTGCTCCCTTCCCTGTCCTTCTGATTTTAAAATAACTATACCAGCAGGAGGACGTCCAGACACAGCA
TAGGCTACCTGGCCATGCCCAACCGGTGGGACATTTGAGTTGCTTGCTTGGCACTGTCCTCTCATGCGTT
GGGTCCACTCAGTAGATGCCTGTTGAATTGGGTACGCGGCCAGCTTGGCTGTGGAATGTGTGTCAGTTAG
GGTGTGGAAAGTCCCCAGGCTCCCCAGCAGGCAGAAGTATGCAAAGCATGCATCTCAATTAGTCAGCAAC
CAGGTGTGGAAAGTCCCCAGGCTCCCCAGCAGGCAGAAGTATGCAAAGCATGCATCTCAATTAGTCAGCA
ACCATAGTCCCGCCCCTAACTCCGCCCATCCCGCCCCTAACTCCGCCCAGTTCCGCCCATTCTCCGCCCC
ATGGCTGACTAATTTTTTTTATTTATGCAGAGGCCGAGGCCGCCTCGGCCTCTGAGCTATTCCAGAAGTA
GTGAGGAGGCTTTTTTGGAGGCCTAGGCTTTTGCAAAAAGCTCCTCGAGGAACTGAAAAACCAGAAAGTT
AATTCCCTATAGTGAGTCGTATTAAATTCGTAATCATGTCATAGCTGTTTCCTGTGTGAAATTGTTATCC
GCTCACAATTCCACACAACATACGAGCCGGAAGCATAAAGTGTAAAGCCTGGGGTGCCTAATGAGTGAGC
TAACTCACATTAATTGCGTTGCGCTCACTGCCCGCTTTCCAGTCGGGAAACCTGTCGTGCCAGCTGCATT
AATGAATCGGCCAACGCGCGGGGAGAGGCGGTTTGCGTATTGGGCGCTCTTCCGCTTCCTCGCTCACTGA
CTCGCTGCGCTCGGTCGTTCGGCTGCGGCGAGCGGTATCAGCTCACTCAAAGGCGGTAATACGGTTATCC
ACAGAATCAGGGGATAACGCAGGAAAGAACATGTGAGCAAAAGGCCAGCAAAAGGCCAGGAACCGTAAAA
AGGCCGCGTTGCTGGCGTTTTTCCATAGGCTCCGCCCCCCTGACGAGCATCACAAAAATCGACGCTCAAG
TCAGAGGTGGCGAAACCCGACAGGACTATAAAGATACCAGGCGTTTCCCCCTGGAAGCTCCCTCGTGCGC
TCTCCTGTTCCGACCCTGCCGCTTACCGGATACCTGTCCGCCTTTCTCCCTTCGGGAAGCGTGGCGCTTT
CTCATAGCTCACGCTGTAGGTATCTCAGTTCGGTGTAGGTCGTTCGCTCCAAGCTGGGCTGTGTGCACGA
ACCCCCCGTTCAGCCCGACCGCTGCGCCTTATCCGGTAACTATCGTCTTGAGTCCAACCCGGTAAGACAC
GACTTATCGCCACTGGCAGCAGCCACTGGTAACAGGATTAGCAGAGCGAGGTATGTAGGCGGTGCTACAG
AGTTCTTGAAGTGGTGGCCTAACTACGGCTACACTAGAAGAACAGTATTTGGTATCTGCGCTCTGCTGAA
GCCAGTTACCTTCGGAAAAAGAGTTGGTAGCTCTTGATCCGGCAAACAAACCACCGCTGGTAGCGGTGGT
TTTTTTGTTTGCAAGCAGCAGATTACGCGCAGAAAAAAAGGATCTCAAGAAGATCCTTTGATCTTTTCTA
CGGGGTCTGACGCTCAGTGGAACGAAAACTCACGTTAAGGGATTTTGGTCATGAGATTATCAAAAAGGAT
CTTCACCTAGATCCTTTTAAATTAAAAATGAAGTTTTAAATCAATCTAAAGTATATATGAGTAAACTTGG
TCTGACAGTTACCAATGCTTAATCAGTGAGGCACCTATCTCAGCGATCTGTCTATTTCGTTCATCCATAG
TTGCCTGACTCCCCGTCGTGTAGATAACTACGATACGGGAGGGCTTACCATCTGGCCCCAGTGCTGCAAT
GATACCGCGAGACCCACGCTCACCGGCTCCAGATTTATCAGCAATAAACCAGCCAGCCGGAAGGGCCGAG
CGCAGAAGTGGTCCTGCAACTTTATCCGCCTCCATCCAGTCTATTAATTGTTGCCGGGAAGCTAGAGTAA
GTAGTTCGCCAGTTAATAGTTTGCGCAACGTTGTTGCCATTGCTACAGGCATCGTGGTGTCACGCTCGTC
GTTTGGTATGGCTTCATTCAGCTCCGGTTCCCAACGATCAAGGCGAGTTACATGATCCCCCATGTTGTGC
AAAAAAGCGGTTAGCTCCTTCGGTCCTCCGATCGTTGTCAGAAGTAAGTTGGCCGCAGTGTTATCACTCA
TGGTTATGGCAGCACTGCATAATTCTCTTACTGTCATGCCATCCGTAAGATGCTTTTCTGTGACTGGTGA
GTACTCAACCAAGTCATTCTGAGAATAGTGTATGCGGCGACCGAGTTGCTCTTGCCCGGCGTCAATACGG
GATAATACCGCGCCACATAGCAGAACTTTAAAAGTGCTCATCATTGGAAAACGTTCTTCGGGGCGAAAAC
TCTCAAGGATCTTACCGCTGTTGAGATCCAGTTCGATGTAACCCACTCGTGCACCCAACTGATCTTCAGC
ATCTTTTACTTTCACCAGCGTTTCTGGGTGAGCAAAAACAGGAAGGCAAAATGCCGCAAAAAAGGGAATA
AGGGCGACACGGAAATGTTGAATACTCATACTCTTCCTTTTTCAATATTATTGAAGCATTTATCAGGGTT
ATTGTCTCATGAGCGGATACATATTTGAATGTATTTAGAAAAATAAACAAATAGGGGTTCCGCGCACATT
TCCCCGAAAAGTGCCACCTG
[124 nt withheld, positions 4501-4624]
C
[91 nt withheld, positions 4626-4716]
A
[49 nt withheld, positions 4718-4766]
CCTTTGACGTTGGAGTCCACGTTCTTT
[37 nt withheld, positions 4794-4830]
ACCCTATCTCGGTCTATTCTTTTGATTTATAAGGGATTTTGCCGATTTCGGCCTATTGGTTAAAAAATGA
GCTGATTTAACAAAAATTTAACGCGAATTTTAACAAAATATTAACGCTTACAATTTCCATTCGCCATTCA
GGCTGCGCAACTGTTGGGAAGGGCGATCGGTGCGGGCCTCTTCGCTATTACGCCAGCTGGCGAAAGGGGG
ATGTGCTGCAAGGCGATTAAGTTGGGTAACGCCAGGGTTTTCCCAGTCACGACGTT
Features (pLannotate 1.2.2; 16 found; start..end, strand, type, name):
    178..557     +  enhancer       CMV enhancer: human cytomegalovirus immediate early enhancer
    559..758     +  promoter       CMV promoter: human cytomegalovirus (CMV) immediate early promoter
    828..1247    +  CDS            Bid (fragment): BID_MOUSE - Experimental evidence at protein level: Swiss-Prot protein existence level 1. Induces caspases and apoptosis. Counters the protective effect of Bcl-2. The major proteolytic product p15 BID allows the release of cytochrome c. From Mus musculus (Mouse).
   1266..1289    +  CDS            FLAG: FLAG® epitope tag, followed by an enterokinase cleavage site
   1297..1919    +  polyA_signal   hGH poly(A) signal: human growth hormone polyadenylation signal
   1948..2277    +  promoter       SV40 promoter: SV40 enhancer and early promoter
   2316..2334    -  promoter       T7 promoter: promoter for bacteriophage T7 RNA polymerase
   2372..2388    -  protein_bind   lac operator: The lac repressor binds to the lac operator to inhibit transcription in E. coli. This inhibition can be relieved by adding lactose or isopropyl-β-D-thiogalactopyranoside (IPTG). lac repressor encoded by lacI
   2396..2426    -  promoter       lac promoter: promoter for the E. coli lac operon
   2441..2462    -  protein_bind   CAP binding site: CAP binding activates transcription in the presence of cAMP. E. coli catabolite activator protein
   2475..2567    -  CDS            lacI (fragment): lac repressor; lacI; The lac repressor binds to the lac operator to inhibit transcription in E. coli. This inhibition can be relieved by adding lactose or isopropyl-β-D-thiogalactopyranoside (IPTG).
   2750..3338    -  rep_origin     ori: high-copy-number ColE1/pMB1/pBR322/pUC origin of replication
   3509..4369    -  CDS            AmpR: β-lactamase; bla; confers resistance to ampicillin, carbenicillin, and related antibiotics
   4370..4474    -  promoter       AmpR promoter: bla
   4501..4929    +  rep_origin     f1 ori (sequence partly withheld): f1 bacteriophage origin of replication; arrow indicates direction of (+) strand synthesis
   4960..18      -  CDS            lacZα (fragment) (across the origin): LacZα fragment of β-galactosidase; lacZ fragment
