[The description below was written by a language model from this plasmid's Addgene catalogue record and pLannotate feature annotations shown in this document.]
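Description:
pCMV-tBID (also recorded as pHL174) is a mammalian expression plasmid built on the pCMV-5a backbone that drives expression of truncated mouse BID, the pro-apoptotic BH3-only protein of the Bcl-2 family. The insert corresponds to amino acids 60–195 of mouse BID, the C-terminal fragment that caspase 8 cleavage generates from full-length BID, and which promotes cytochrome c release from mitochondria. It was cloned by restriction enzyme into BamHI sites on both sides. In the sequenced record of about 5.1 kb, the Bid fragment sits directly downstream of the human cytomegalovirus immediate early enhancer and promoter. It is followed by a C-terminal FLAG epitope for detecting or immunoprecipitating the protein, and the transcript ends at the human growth hormone polyadenylation signal.

The plasmid is propagated in E. coli using a high-copy ColE1/pUC-type origin and selected with ampicillin through the β-lactamase gene and its native promoter. An f1 phage origin is also present, which in principle allows single-stranded DNA production. An SV40 enhancer/early promoter region lies downstream of the expression cassette, but no annotated coding sequence follows it, and no mammalian selection marker is recorded, so the design fits transient transfection. The remaining annotated elements (T7 promoter, lac promoter and operator, CAP site, and fragments of lacI and lacZα) are backbone remnants with no evident role in expressing the insert.

The associated publication concerns caspase 8 cleavage of BID and mitochondrial damage in Fas-mediated apoptosis. This is consistent with using the construct to express the already-truncated, active form of BID in mammalian cells and study its effects on mitochondria and cell death independently of upstream caspase activation.
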