Addgene plasmid #21149: pCMV-tBID
Depositing lab: Junying Yuan. Publication: Cleavage of BID by caspase 8 mediates the mitochondrial damage in the Fas pathway of apoptosis. Li H, Zhu H, Xu CJ, Yuan J. Cell. 1998 Aug 21. 94(4):491-501. 10.1016/S0092-8674(00)81590-1 PubMed 9727492.
Backbone
  Vector backbone: pCMV-5a
  Backbone size w/o insert (bp): 4700
  Vector type: Mammalian Expression
Growth in bacteria
  Bacterial resistance: Ampicillin, 100 μg/mL
  Growth temperature: 37°C
  Growth strain: DH5alpha
  Copy number: High Copy
Gene/Insert
  Gene/Insert name: pCMV-tBID (alt name: pHL174)
  Species: M. musculus (mouse)
  GenBank ID: AAC71064.1 (Truncated: AA60-195)
  Tag / fusion protein: flag (C terminal on insert)
  Cloning method: Restriction Enzyme; 5′ cloning site BamHI (unknown if destroyed); 3′ cloning site BamHI (unknown if destroyed)
  Sequencing primers: 5′ n/a
Terms and licenses: Academic/Nonprofit Terms; Industry Terms: Not Available to Industry
How to cite: pCMV-tBID was a gift from Junying Yuan (Addgene plasmid # 21149 ; http://n2t.net/addgene:21149 ; RRID:Addgene_21149)
